>Addgene plasmid #172893 | pTD31 | addgene full sequence | sequence record 353625 | Addgene NGS Result
TTTATCAGGGTTATTGTCTCATGAGCGGATACATATTTGAATGTATTTAGAAAAATAAACAAATAGGGGT
TCCGCGCACATTTCCCCGAAAAGTGCCACCTGACGTCTAAGAAACCATTATTATCATGACATTAACCTAT
AAAAATAGGCGTATCACGAGGCCCTTTCGTCTCGCGCGTTTCGGTGATGACGGTGAAAACCTCTGACACA
TGCAGCTCCCGGAGACGGTCACAGCTTGTCTGTAAGCGGATGCCGGGAGCAGACAAGCCCGTCAGGGCGC
GTCAGCGGGTGTTGGCGGGTGTCGGGGCTGGCTTAACTATGCGGCATCAGAGCAGATTGTACTGAGAGTG
CACCATATGCGGTGTGAAATACCGCACAGATGCGTAAGGAGAAAATACCGCATCAGGCGCCATTCGCCAT
TCAGGCTGCGCAACTGTTGGGAAGGGCGATCGGTGCGGGCCTCTTCGCTATTACGCCAGCTGGCGAAAGG
GGGATGTGCTGCAAGGCGATTAAGTTGGGTAACGCCAGGGTTTTCCCAGTCACGACGTTGTAAAACGACG
GCCAGTCGCCGGCACTAGTTACCCGAAGTATGTCAAAAAGAGGTATGCTATGAAGCAGCGTATTACAGTG
ACAGTTGACAGCGACAGCTATCAGTTGCTCAAGGCATATATGATGTCAATATCTCCGGTTCGGTAAGCAC
AACCATGCAGAATGAAGCCCGTCGTCTGCGTGCCGAACGCTGGAAAGCGGAAAATCAGGAAGGGATGGCT
GAGGTCGCCCGGTTTATTGAAATGAACGGCTCTTTTGCCGACGAGAACAGGGGCTGGTGAAATGCAGTTT
AAGGTTTACACCTATAAAAGAGAGAGCCGTTATCGTCTGTTTGTGGATGTACAGAGTGATATTATTGACA
CGCCCGGGCGACGGATGGTGATCCCCCTGGCCAGTGCACGTCTGCTGTCAGATAAAGTCCCCCGTGAACT
TTACCCGGTGGTGCATATCGGGGATGAAAGCTGGCGCATGATGACCACCGATATGGCCAGTGTGCCGGTC
TCCGTTATCGGGGAAGAAGTGGCTGATCTCAGCCACCGCGAAAATGACATCAAAAACGCCATTAACCTGA
TGTTCTGGGGAATATAAATGTCAGGCTCCCTTATACACAGCCAGTCTGCAGGTCGACCTAGGGAGCATCG
GGAGCCTCAGGAGCATCGATGGTCTCCAAGGGAGAGGAGGACAACATGGCCTCCCTCCCAGCCACCCACG
AGCTCCACATCTTCGGATCCATCAACGGAGTCGACTTCGACATGGTCGGACAAGGAACCGGAAACCCAAA
CGACGGATACGAGGAGCTCAACCTCAAGTCCACCAAGGTAAGTTTAAACATATATATACTAACTAACCCT
GATTATTTAAATTTTCAGGGAGACCTCCAATTCTCCCCATGGATCCTCGTCCCACACATCGGATACGGAT
TCCACCAATACCTCCCATACCCAGACGGAATGTCCCCATTCCAAGCCGCCATGGTCGACGGATCCGGATA
CCAAGTCCACCGTACCATGCAATTCGAGGACGGAGCCTCCCTCACCGTCAACTACCGTTACACCTACGAG
GGATCCCACATCAAGGTAAGTTTAAACAGTTCGGTACTAACTAACCATACATATTTAAATTTTCAGGGAG
AGGCCCAAGTCAAGGGAACCGGATTCCCAGCCGACGGACCAGTCATGACCAACTCCCTCACCGCCGCCGA
CTGGTGCCGTTCCAAGAAGACCTACCCAAACGACAAGGTAAGTTTAAACATGATTTTACTAACTAACTAA
TCTGATTTAAATTTTCAGACCATCATCTCCACCTTCAAGTGGTCCTACACCACCGGAAACGGAAAGCGTT
ACCGTTCCACCGCCCGTACCACCTACACCTTCGCCAAGCCAATGGCCGCCAACTACCTCAAGAACCAACC
AATGTACGTCTTCCGTAAGACCGAGCTCAAGCACTCCAAGACCGAGCTCAACTTCAAGGAGTGGCAAAAG
GCCTTCACCGACGTCATGGGAATGGACGAGCTCTACAAGGAGAATCTGTACTTTCAATCCGGAAAGGTAA
GTTTAAAATAACTTCGTATAATGTATACTATACGAAGTTATTTTCAGGGAGAGCAAAAGCTTATCTCCGA
GGAGGACCTCTAAGGATGATCGACGCCAACGTCGTTGAATTTTCAAATTTTAAATACTGAATATTTGTTT
TTTTTCCTATTATTTATTTATTCTCTTTGTGTTTTTTTTCTTGCTTTCTAAAAAATTAATTCAATCCAAA
TCTAAACATTTTTTTTTCTCTTTCCGTCTCCCAATTCGTATTCCGCTCCTCTCATCTGAACACAATGTGC
AAGTTTATTTATCTTCTCGCTTTCATTTCATTAGGACGTGGGGGGAATTGGTGGAAGGGGGAAACACACA
AAAGGATGATGGAAATGAAATAAGGACACACAATATGCAACAACATTCAATTCAGAAATATGGAGGAAGG
TTTAAAAGAAAACATAAAAATATATAGAGGAGGAAGGAAACTAGCTGCCCTCGATTGTCTATCTTCCATT
CTCACCAAGTTTCAACAACTTTATTCAGTCATTCTTCTCTGGTTCATTTCCCAACCAATCTTCCCGAATA
AAGCCCATCTGTCCTTTCGGCCACATTCCTCACCTACATCCGTACTCCTTATCTCCCGTTCTTATCCAGT
CTTTTATCGTCTCTGCGTCTCGCACACTGTCTCGTCGGTAATGTAAAAAAAAAACAAAAAAAACTTGAAA
ACTTGCGGAAAGATTTCCTAATAAAAGGAGACGAATCCGGTAGGAAATCGACAAGTCTCTGCTTCTCGAA
GACTAGGTGAGTTACATTTCTTTGGCCGAATTATTTTGAAATCCTAAATTTGATAATTTCAGAGATGTCT
GTAAAACTTGCGTGTTATGTGACGGCTTCGGTCACTGTCGCCACTCTTATGGTATGCTTCATGACCATGT
CAACCATCTACTCGGAGGTTGATGGATTCAGAGAGAAGCTTGATACCGAGATGAATGTGTTCAGAGTGAG
TTAAATTATATTTTGAATTTTAAATAATTTTTAATTTTCTAGCAATCTACCAATGGATTGTGGAAGGACA
TAGTTGTCATCGGAAGATCTAGCAAGCGTGTCCGTTGTCAATATGAAGAGACCAACGCTACCCCAACTCC
ACATGCTGATGGATCCCCATCTGCTCCACCAGGTCAACCACCAGCAGTTCCACCAGTCTTCAACCAGCCA
AAGACTCCAAATGGAGCCAATGGAAATGGACCAACCTGCAACTGCAATGCTGATAACAAGTGCCCAGCTG
GACCATCCGGACCAAAGGGAGTTCCAGGAGTTCCAGGACTCGACGGAGTTCCAGGACTTGACGGTGTTCC
AGGAGTTGGAGCTGATGATATCGCTCCACAACGCGAGTCTGTCGGATGCTTCACTTGCCCACAAGGACCA
GTTGGACCACCAGGAGCTCTTGGAAGACCAGGACCACGTGGACTTCCAGGACCAAGAGGACAAAATGGAA
ACCCAGGAAGAGATGGACAACCAGGACATCCAGGAGAGCAAGGATCATCCGGTCAAATCGGAAAGATCGG
AGAGCCAGGACCACCAGGAGAGAAGGGACGCGACGCCGAGCATCCAATCGGAAGACCAGGACCAAAGGGA
CCAAGAGGAGATCAAGGACCAACAGGACCAGCTGGACAGAACGGTCTTCACGGACCACCAGGAGAGCCAG
GAACCGTTGGACCAGAAGGACCATCTGGAAAGCAAGGACGTCAAGGACCAGACGGAACCCAGGGAGAGAC
TGGACCAGACGGAAGACCAGGAAAGGATGCCGAGTACTGCCAGTGCCCAGACAAGTCTCCACCATCAGAG
GCTGTCAACGCCAACCGTGGATACAGAAATATCTAAATTGTTGGTGTTTTCTAATAAAATATTTGAGATT
CAGTGAGACTTTTTTCTTGGCGGCACAATAAAGTTTCCTCTTTTTGTTGGGTCACTCAACGAACACAATA
CAAATATTTGAGCGCTCGCATTTTTCTCAACCTTTCGGGTTTAAAGCACTTCAAAATGGAATTGAAGAGA
GATTGTGAAAGTACATCAGACAGAATCACATTTTGATAGCATTCACTTCACTCAGATGCAAACTTTTCAG
TGACTATAAAAAGTCATAAAATAATAACATTAAAAAAGCAAATAAATTAGCGAGAGAATTTTTTGACAAA
AAGAAAGAAGAGTGATAGAGAAGAAGGGAATGCTTGAAAGGATTTTGCATTTATCTTAATCACCGTCTTC
GAGAAGACGAACCATGGCGCCAGTTTCAGAATCCAAGTTTCTAATATAGTTCATCACAATGTTGACGTTG
GTCCAACCTCCGGCTTGCATAATCTCTGGGATGGAAACTCCAGCGCGAGCCATGTCACGGGCAGCTCCGA
CACGGGCGGAATGTCCAGACCAAGCCAAGTAACGTTGTCCGGAATCATCCTTGGCTCCGTAGATGAGACG
GTGGGTAGCTTCGAAGATTCCTGAAAATTTATTTTCAGCTTATTCTTAGCTAATATGTTGTTTAAACTTA
CCTTCAAGAGCTCGAGTCGAGAGTTGTGATGTTGCACTCGGGGCAGCAACTCCGTTCTTGCGAACACGAC
AGAACAGGTAGTTGTTTGGATCATCGGCGACTCCGGAAACCGAAATCCAGCGCTCAACGAGCTTGGTAAC
TCCAAGGGAGAGCGCTTTTTCGACTCCGGCAGTCGAGACCAGCGTTTTTGTACGTCCGATGTGGATGAGC
ATTCTTCCTCCGTCTGTGCGACTAATATCCTTGACGCGAATGCGGGCAATTTCGGCGATACGGAGAAGTG
TGTTGTAAGCAATTCCGAGGAAGGCGAGGTTTCGGATGTCCTGGCAACGATCGGAATTTTCCATAAGAGA
ACGGACCTGATCGAAGTCGGTTCTGAAAATTTCGTCAAGTCTTAGGATTGAATACATTAATATTTAAACT
TACCTTTCGAAGGCGAGGGCTTGCTTGGCTCTCTCTCCAGCATCAACATTTTCCTTGCGGATACGTCTCA
TTACGAGAGATACGGCATTAGAATCTGATGGGCGTGGAAGTCCAGATCGGCGATGGAGCATATTGAGCTG
TCCGAGATGTTGTTGGATCGTCTTCACCGCCAATCCACGAGCTTGGAGGTAGAGCAAGTAGTCACGAACG
TCTTCTGGCTCGGCTGGGAACCACTTGCGGTTGTTAAGCTTGCACCAGGCAGCCCAAGAACGGCACACTG
AGAGAAGCATCTTCCAGGTGTGCTCGGAGAAGGCTTGTCTGTCACGGAACATATCCATGAGGTTCTTGCG
AACTTCATCACTTGTCGCGTCAACTGGAAGTGCTGGAAGATTTTGATGAACAGTGAGAAGATTTGACATA
TTTTCGAAGTTTTTTAGATGCACTAGAACAAAGCGTGTTGGCTTCCTCTGAGCCCGCTTTCCTTATATAC
CCGCATTCTGCAGCCTTACAGAATGTTCTAGAAGGTCCTAGATGCATTCGTTTGAAAATACTCCCGGTGG
GTGCAAAGAGACGCAGACGGAAAATGTATCTGGGTCTCTTTATTGTGTACACTACTTTTCCATGTACCGA
ATGTGAGTCGCCCTCCTTTTGCAACAAGCAGCTCGAATGTTCTAGAAAAAGGTGGAAAATAGTATAAATA
CCGTTGAAAATAAATACCGAACAACATTTGCTCTAATTGTGAAATTAGAAATCTTCAAACTATAATCATG
TCACTTTACCACTATTTCCGTCCAGCTCAACGTTCCGTTTTTGGTGATCATTTTTGCTTTCGTCGTAAAT
CTACACACGCGTCTCTTCCGTGCGAGAGTCCAAGCCAGCAGCCAAATTCGTTGACTGAGTATTCAACGTT
TATACGTTGTCGGCAACGAGAAATAGGAAAATGCATCGGGAAATGTTCTTTTTTCGATTTTTTCCAAGGT
TTTGACAAATTTTACCACGAATTTTGCTATGTTTTCAATTAAAAAATATGTTATTCAACTGTTTCTATGA
GGAAAATAAGGCTTTGCATGTAATTTTCTTATTCAGCATAATTTTTAATTAATTTGAATTTTCTGTCCTA
ACGTTTATTTTGTTTTCTTGGTTATGACTGATCTGAAATTAATTTTTGAATTTTAAGGTAATATGTCAGG
CGGTGCCGCAAGTTTGTACAAAAAAGCAGGCTCCATGAAAAAGCCTGAACTCACCGCGACGTCTGTCGAG
AAGTTTCTGATCGAAAAGTTCGACAGCGTCTCCGACCTGATGCAGCTCTCGGAGGGCGAAGAATCTCGTG
CTTTCAGCTTCGATGTAGGAGGGCGTGGATATGTCCTGCGGGTAAATAGCTGCGCCGATGGTTTCTACAA
AGATCGTTATGTTTATCGGCACTTTGCATCGGCCGCGCTCCCGATTCCGGAAGTGCTTGACATTGGGGAA
TTCAGCGAGAGCCTGACCTATTGCATCTCCCGCCGTGCACAGGGTGTCACGTTGCAAGACCTGCCTGAAA
CCGAACTGCCCGCTGTTCTGCAGCCGGTCGCGGAGGCCATGGATGCGATCGCTGCGGCCGATCTTAGCCA
GACGAGCGGGTTCGGCCCATTCGGACCGCAAGGAATCGGTCAATACACTACATGGCGTGATTTCATATGC
GCGATTGCTGATCCCCATGTGTATCACTGGCAAACTGTGATGGACGACACCGTCAGTGCGTCCGTCGCGC
AGGCTCTCGATGAGCTGATGCTTTGGGCCGAGGACTGCCCCGAAGTCCGGCACCTCGTGCACGCGGATTT
CGGCTCCAACAATGTCCTGACGGACAATGGCCGCATAACAGCGGTCATTGACTGGAGCGAGGCGATGTTC
GGGGATTCCCAATACGAGGTCGCCAACATCTTCTTCTGGAGGCCGTGGTTGGCTTGTATGGAGCAGCAGA
CGCGCTACTTCGAGCGGAGGCATCCGGAGCTTGCAGGATCGCCGCGGCTCCGGGCGTATATGCTCCGCAT
TGGTCTTGACCAACTCTATCAGAGCTTGGTTGACGGCAATTTCGATGATGCAGCTTGGGCGCAGGGTCGA
TGCGACGCAATCGTCCGATCCGGAGCCGGGACTGTCGGGCGTACACAAATCGCCCGCAGAAGCGCGGCCG
TCTGGACCGATGGCTGTGTAGAAGTACTCGCCGATAGTGGAAACCGACGCCCCAGCACTCGTCCGAGGGC
AAAGGAATAGACCCAGCTTTCTTGTACAAAGTGGGTCCAATTACTCTTCAACATCCCTACATGCTCTTTC
TCCCTGTGCTCCCACCCCCTATTTTTGTTATTATCAAAAAACTTCTCTTAATTTCTTTGTTTTTTAGCTT
CTTTTAAGTCACCTCTAACAATGAAATTGTGTAGATTCAAAAATAGAATTAATTCGTAATAAAAAGTCGA
AAAAAATTGTGCTCCCTCCCCCCATTAATAATAATTCTATCCCAAAATCTACACAATGTTCTGTGTACAC
TTCTTATGTTTTTTACTTCTGATAAATTTTTTTGAAACATCATAGAAAAAACCGCACACAAAATACCTTA
TCATATGTTACGTTTCAGTTTATGACCGCAATTTTTAATAACTTCGTATAATGTATACTATACGAAGTTA
TTTTCAGGGAGCCGGCTCTTATCCATACGATGTCCCAGATTACGCTTACCCATATGACGTTCCAGACTAT
GCCGGAGGACTAGTTCGACCTGCAGACTGGCTGTGTATAAGGGAGCCTGACATTTAGATTCCCCAGAACA
TAAGGTTGATAGCGTTCTTGATATCGTTCTCACGGTGAGAAAGGTCGGCAACCTCCTCTCCGATGACGGA
AACTGGAACGGAAGCCATGTCGGTGGTCATCATACGCCAAGACTCGTCTCCGATGTGAACAACTGGGTAG
AGCTCACGTGGAACCTTGTCGGAAAGAAGACGGGCGGAAGCAAGTGGGATAACCATACGGCGTCCTGGGG
TATCGATGATGTCGGATTGGACGTCGACGAAAAGACGGTAGCGACTCTCTCTTTTATAAGTGTAAACCTT
GAATTGCATTTCACCAGCCCCTGTTCTCGTCGGCAAAAGAGCCGTTCATTTCAATAAACCGGGCGACCTC
AGCCATCCCTTCCTGATTTTCCGCTTTCCAGCGTTCGGCACGCAGACGACGGGCTTCATTCTGCATGGTT
GTGCTTACCGAACCGGAGATATTGACATCATATATGCCTTGAGCAACTGATAGCTGTCGCTGTCAACTGT
CACTGTAATACGCTGCTTCATAGCATACCTCTTTTTGACATACTTCGGGTTCCTAGGAAATCGATACCGG
TAACATGGTCATAGCTGTTTCCTGTGTGAAATTGTTATCCGCTCACAATTCCACACAACATACGAGCCGG
AAGCATAAAGTGTAAAGCCTGGGGTGCCTAATGAGTGAGCTAACTCACATTAATTGCGTTGCGCTCACTG
CCCGCTTTCCAGTCGGGAAACCTGTCGTGCCAGCTGCATTAATGAATCGGCCAACGCGCGGGGAGAGGCG
GTTTGCGTATTGGGCGCTCTTCCGCTTCCTCGCTCACTGACTCGCTGCGCTCGGTCGTTCGGCTGCGGCG
AGCGGTATCAGCTCACTCAAAGGCGGTAATACGGTTATCCACAGAATCAGGGGATAACGCAGGAAAGAAC
ATGTGAGCAAAAGGCCAGCAAAAGGCCAGGAACCGTAAAAAGGCCGCGTTGCTGGCGTTTTTCCATAGGC
TCCGCCCCCCTGACGAGCATCACAAAAATCGACGCTCAAGTCAGAGGTGGCGAAACCCGACAGGACTATA
AAGATACCAGGCGTTTCCCCCTGGAAGCTCCCTCGTGCGCTCTCCTGTTCCGACCCTGCCGCTTACCGGA
TACCTGTCCGCCTTTCTCCCTTCGGGAAGCGTGGCGCTTTCTCATAGCTCACGCTGTAGGTATCTCAGTT
CGGTGTAGGTCGTTCGCTCCAAGCTGGGCTGTGTGCACGAACCCCCCGTTCAGCCCGACCGCTGCGCCTT
ATCCGGTAACTATCGTCTTGAGTCCAACCCGGTAAGACACGACTTATCGCCACTGGCAGCAGCCACTGGT
AACAGGATTAGCAGAGCGAGGTATGTAGGCGGTGCTACAGAGTTCTTGAAGTGGTGGCCTAACTACGGCT
ACACTAGAAGAACAGTATTTGGTATCTGCGCTCTGCTGAAGCCAGTTACCTTCGGAAAAAGAGTTGGTAG
CTCTTGATCCGGCAAACAAACCACCGCTGGTAGCGGTGGTTTTTTTGTTTGCAAGCAGCAGATTACGCGC
AGAAAAAAAGGATCTCAAGAAGATCCTTTGATCTTTTCTACGGGGTCTGACGCTCAGTGGAACGAAAACT
CACGTTAAGGGATTTTGGTCATGAGATTATCAAAAAGGATCTTCACCTAGATCCTTTTAAATTAAAAATG
AAGTTTTAAATCAATCTAAAGTATATATGAGTAAACTTGGTCTGACAGTTACCAATGCTTAATCAGTGAG
GCACCTATCTCAGCGATCTGTCTATTTCGTTCATCCATAGTTGCCTGACTCCCCGTCGTGTAGATAACTA
CGATACGGGAGGGCTTACCATCTGGCCCCAGTGCTGCAATGATACCGCGAGACCCACGCTCACCGGCTCC
AGATTTATCAGCAATAAACCAGCCAGCCGGAAGGGCCGAGCGCAGAAGTGGTCCTGCAACTTTATCCGCC
TCCATCCAGTCTATTAATTGTTGCCGGGAAGCTAGAGTAAGTAGTTCGCCAGTTAATAGTTTGCGCAACG
TTGTTGCCATTGCTACAGGCATCGTGGTGTCACGCTCGTCGTTTGGTATGGCTTCATTCAGCTCCGGTTC
CCAACGATCAAGGCGAGTTACATGATCCCCCATGTTGTGCAAAAAAGCGGTTAGCTCCTTCGGTCCTCCG
ATCGTTGTCAGAAGTAAGTTGGCCGCAGTGTTATCACTCATGGTTATGGCAGCACTGCATAATTCTCTTA
CTGTCATGCCATCCGTAAGATGCTTTTCTGTGACTGGTGAGTACTCAACCAAGTCATTCTGAGAATAGTG
TATGCGGCGACCGAGTTGCTCTTGCCCGGCGTCAATACGGGATAATACCGCGCCACATAGCAGAACTTTA
AAAGTGCTCATCATTGGAAAACGTTCTTCGGGGCGAAAACTCTCAAGGATCTTACCGCTGTTGAGATCCA
GTTCGATGTAACCCACTCGTGCACCCAACTGATCTTCAGCATCTTTTACTTTCACCAGCGTTTCTGGGTG
AGCAAAAACAGGAAGGCAAAATGCCGCAAAAAAGGGAATAAGGGCGACACGGAAATGTTGAATACTCATA
CTCTTCCTTTTTCAATATTATTGAAGCA
Features (pLannotate 1.2.2; 27 found; start..end, strand, type, name):
    171..206     +  CDS            rop (fragment): Rop protein, which maintains plasmids at low copy number; rop
    308..407     +  misc_feature   bom (fragment): basis of mobility region from pBR322
    413..566     -  CDS            lacZα (fragment): LacZα fragment of β-galactosidase; lacZ fragment
    669..827     +  CDS            ccdA (fragment): CCDA_ECO57 - Also known as H, letA. Experimental evidence at protein level: Swiss-Prot protein existence level 1. Antitoxin component of a type II toxin-antitoxin (TA) system which inhibits the post-segregational killing (PSK) of plasmid-free cells, also referred to as a plasmid addiction system. Binds to and blocks the activity of CcdB; will also remove bound CcdB protein from the CcdB-GyrA complex by forming a CcdA-CcdB complex, a process termed rejuvenation. Functions as a transcriptional corepressor for the ccdAB operon, repression also requires CcdB (By similarity). From Escherichia coli
    832..1137    +  CDS            ccdB: CcdB, a bacterial toxin that poisons DNA gyrase; ccdB; Plasmids containing the ccdB gene cannot be propagated in standard E. coli strains.
   1209..2069    +  CDS            mNeonGreen: mNeonGreen is a basic (constitutively fluorescent) green/yellow fluorescent protein published in 2013, derived from Branchiostoma lanceolatum. It is reported to be a very rapidly-maturing monomer with moderate acid sensitivity.
   2108..2141    -  protein_bind   loxP511: Cre-mediated recombination occurs in the 8-bp core sequence (GTATACAT). loxP511 sites are compatible with each other, but incompatible with wild-type loxP sites. Cre recombinase
   2935..3081    +  CDS            sqt-1 (fragment): SQT1_CAEEL - Also known as rol-5. Protein inferred from homology: Swiss-Prot protein existence level 3. Nematode cuticles are composed largely of collagen-like proteins. The cuticle functions both as an exoskeleton and as a barrier to protect the worm from its environment. This is a collagen critical for organismal morphogenesis. Mutations in sqt-1 can lengthen, shorten, or helically twist the entire animal. From Caenorhabditis elegans.
   3114..3953    +  CDS            sqt-1 (fragment): SQT1_CAEEL - Also known as rol-5. Protein inferred from homology: Swiss-Prot protein existence level 3. Nematode cuticles are composed largely of collagen-like proteins. The cuticle functions both as an exoskeleton and as a barrier to protect the worm from its environment. This is a collagen critical for organismal morphogenesis. Mutations in sqt-1 can lengthen, shorten, or helically twist the entire animal. From Caenorhabditis elegans.
   3997..4320    -  terminator     tbb-2 terminator: tbb-2; transcription terminator for the C. elegans tubulin beta-2 gene
   4329..5459    -  CDS            cre: RECR_BPP1 - Experimental evidence at protein level: Swiss-Prot protein existence level 1. Catalyzes site-specific recombination between two 34-base- pair LOXP sites. Its role is to maintain the phage genome as a monomeric unit-copy plasmid in the lysogenic state. From Escherichia phage P1 (Bacteriophage P1).
   5808..5858    +  CDS            hsp-16.1 (fragment): HSP11_CAEEL - Also known as hsp16-1b. Experimental evidence at transcript level: Swiss-Prot protein existence level 2. From Caenorhabditis elegans.
   6239..6259    +  protein_bind   attB1: mutant version of attB; core recombination site for the Gateway® BP reaction BP Clonase™
   6265..7290    +  CDS            HygR: aminoglycoside phosphotransferase from E. coli; aph(4)-Ia; confers resistance to hygromycin
   7294..7314    -  protein_bind   attB2: mutant version of attB; core recombination site for the Gateway® BP reaction BP Clonase™
   7668..7701    -  protein_bind   loxP511: Cre-mediated recombination occurs in the 8-bp core sequence (GTATACAT). loxP511 sites are compatible with each other, but incompatible with wild-type loxP sites. Cre recombinase
   7723..7748    +  CDS            3xHA (fragment): three tandem HA epitope tags
   7750..7766    +  CDS            3xHA (fragment): three tandem HA epitope tags
   7827..8129    -  CDS            ccdB: CCDB_ECOLI - Also known as G, letB, letD. Experimental evidence at protein level: Swiss-Prot protein existence level 1. Toxic component of a type II toxin-antitoxin (TA) system, functioning in plasmid maintainence. Responsible for the post- segregational killing (PSK) of plasmid-free cells, also referred to as a plasmid addiction system. Half-life of over 2 hours. Cell killing by CcdB is accompanied by filamentation, defects in chromosome and plasmid segregation, defects in cell division, formation of anucleate cells, decreased DNA synthesis and plasmid loss. Interferes with the activity of DN
   8134..8292    -  CDS            ccdA (fragment): CCDA_ECO57 - Also known as H, letA. Experimental evidence at protein level: Swiss-Prot protein existence level 1. Antitoxin component of a type II toxin-antitoxin (TA) system which inhibits the post-segregational killing (PSK) of plasmid-free cells, also referred to as a plasmid addiction system. Binds to and blocks the activity of CcdB; will also remove bound CcdB protein from the CcdB-GyrA complex by forming a CcdA-CcdB complex, a process termed rejuvenation. Functions as a transcriptional corepressor for the ccdAB operon, repression also requires CcdB (By similarity). From Escherichia coli
   8432..8448    -  protein_bind   lac operator: The lac repressor binds to the lac operator to inhibit transcription in E. coli. This inhibition can be relieved by adding lactose or isopropyl-β-D-thiogalactopyranoside (IPTG). lac repressor encoded by lacI
   8456..8486    -  promoter       lac promoter: promoter for the E. coli lac operon
   8501..8522    -  protein_bind   CAP binding site: CAP binding activates transcription in the presence of cAMP. E. coli catabolite activator protein
   8535..8627    -  CDS            lacI (fragment): lac repressor; lacI; The lac repressor binds to the lac operator to inhibit transcription in E. coli. This inhibition can be relieved by adding lactose or isopropyl-β-D-thiogalactopyranoside (IPTG).
   8810..9398    -  rep_origin     ori: high-copy-number ColE1/pMB1/pBR322/pUC origin of replication
   9569..10429   -  CDS            AmpR: β-lactamase; bla; confers resistance to ampicillin, carbenicillin, and related antibiotics
  10430..76      -  promoter       AmpR promoter (across the origin): bla
