[The description below was written by a language model from this plasmid's Addgene catalogue record and pLannotate feature annotations shown in this document.]
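Description:
pTD31 is a CRISPR homology-directed repair template vector built on the pDD268 backbone and designed for fluorescent protein knock-ins, with worm-derived elements in its cassette pointing to use in Caenorhabditis elegans. It is a high-copy E. coli plasmid carrying a ColE1/pUC-type origin and an ampicillin resistance gene. Two ccdB toxin cassettes, each accompanied by a ccdA fragment, sit at either end of the payload. These are negative-selection placeholders: the user replaces them with 5' and 3' homology arms for the target locus, so only correctly assembled clones survive in standard E. coli. The parental plasmid must therefore be maintained in a ccdB-tolerant strain.

Between the ccdB markers lies the mNG^SEC^2xHA module. The mNeonGreen coding sequence (from Branchiostoma lanceolatum) is followed by a self-excising cassette (SEC) bounded by two loxP511 sites, and then by HA epitope sequence, which the annotation detects as fragments of a 3xHA tag, consistent with the stated 2xHA. The SEC contains sqt-1 sequence, which in SEC designs serves as a visible morphological marker, a hygromycin resistance gene flanked by attB1/attB2 remnants for drug selection of integrants, and a Cre recombinase gene with a tbb-2 terminator next to hsp-16.1 sequence, suggesting heat-shock-inducible Cre expression. After insertion at a Cas9-cut locus, candidates can be identified by hygromycin resistance and the sqt-1 phenotype. Induced Cre then recombines the loxP511 sites and removes the cassette, presumably leaving an mNeonGreen::2xHA fusion at the endogenous gene. Because loxP511 is incompatible with wild-type loxP, this variant should be usable alongside loxP-based elements. The record does not state any specific target gene; this is the empty cloning vector.
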