Addgene plasmid #172893: pTD31
Purpose: mNG^SEC^2xHA vector with ccdB markers for cloning homology arms
Depositing lab: David Reiner. Depositing organization: Texas A&M Health Science Center. Publication: The Rheb-TORC1 signaling axis functions as a developmental checkpoint. Duong T, Rasmussen NR, Ballato E, Mote FS, Reiner DJ. Development. 2020 Mar 2;147(5). pii: dev.181727. doi: 10.1242/dev.181727. PubMed 32041790.
Backbone
  Vector backbone: pDD268
  Vector type: CRISPR
Growth in bacteria
  Bacterial resistance: Ampicillin, 100 μg/mL
  Growth temperature: 30°C
  Growth strain: ccdB Survival
  Copy number: High Copy
Gene/Insert
  Gene/Insert name: mNeongreen
  Species: Branchiostoma lanceolatum
  Cloning method: Gibson Cloning
Terms and licenses: Academic/Nonprofit Terms; Industry Terms: Not Available to Industry
Depositor comments: mNG^SEC^2xHA ccdB loxP511l
How to cite: pTD31 was a gift from David Reiner (Addgene plasmid # 172893 ; http://n2t.net/addgene:172893 ; RRID:Addgene_172893)
